Addgene plasmid #110560: pJM230 (pUC18T-miniTn7T-gm-rhaSR-PrhaBAD-stRBS-lacZ)
Purpose: miniTn7 delivery plasmid with rhaSR-PrhaBAD inducible promoter and StRBS-lacZ insert
Depositing lab: Joanna Goldberg. Depositing organization: Emory University. Publication: The Escherichia coli rhaSR-PrhaBAD Inducible Promoter System Allows Tightly Controlled Gene Expression over a Wide Range in Pseudomonas aeruginosa. Meisner J, Goldberg JB. Appl Environ Microbiol. 2016 Oct 27;82(22):6715-6727. doi: 10.1128/AEM.02041-16. Print 2016 Nov 15. PubMed 27613678.
Backbone
  Vector backbone: pJM220 (Addgene plasmid #110559)
  Backbone manufacturer: Joanna Goldberg (Addgene plasmid #110559)
  Backbone size w/o insert (bp): 6700
  Vector type: Bacterial Expression
  Selectable markers: Gentamicin
Growth in bacteria
  Bacterial resistance: Ampicillin, 100 μg/mL
  Growth temperature: 37°C
  Growth strain: DH5alpha
  Copy number: Unknown
Gene/Insert
  Gene/Insert name: stRBS-lacZ
  Promoter: rhaSR-PrhaBAD
  Cloning method: Restriction Enzyme; 5′ cloning site PstI (unknown if destroyed); 3′ cloning site HindIII (unknown if destroyed)
  Sequencing primers: 5′ oJM730 (gatacagcgtgaattttcagg); 3′ Tn7-end (GGGGTGGAAATGGAGTTTTT)
Terms and licenses: Academic/Nonprofit Terms; Industry Terms: Not Available to Industry
How to cite: pJM230 (pUC18T-miniTn7T-gm-rhaSR-PrhaBAD-stRBS-lacZ) was a gift from Joanna Goldberg (Addgene plasmid # 110560 ; http://n2t.net/addgene:110560 ; RRID:Addgene_110560)
