[The description below was written by a language model from this plasmid's Addgene catalogue record and pLannotate feature annotations shown in this document.]
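Description:
pJM230 (pUC18T-miniTn7T-gm-rhaSR-PrhaBAD-stRBS-lacZ) is a 9.8 kb mini-Tn7 delivery plasmid derived from pJM220, built to place a rhamnose-inducible lacZ reporter into a bacterial chromosome. The associated publication concerns use of this promoter system in Pseudomonas aeruginosa. The backbone is pUC-type, with a high-copy ColE1/pMB1 origin and a β-lactamase gene for ampicillin selection in E. coli. An incP oriT allows conjugative transfer into recipient strains. Short annotated fragments of lacZα, lacI, rop, bom and CmR appear to be backbone remnants rather than functional elements.

The transposable segment lies between the Tn7R and Tn7L ends. Mini-Tn7 elements of this kind normally integrate at the chromosomal attTn7 site when Tn7 transposase functions are supplied in trans, although the record does not describe a helper. Inside the Tn7 ends, lambda t0 and rrnB T1 terminators sit near Tn7R and should limit transcriptional read-through. They are followed by a gentamicin acetyltransferase gene (aacC1) driven by the class 1 integron Pc promoter, which selects for integrants. This marker is flanked by FRT sites, so FLP recombinase can excise it afterwards.

The expression module carries the E. coli activator genes rhaS and rhaR in the orientation opposite to the rhaB (PrhaBAD) promoter. That promoter drives full-length lacZ, encoding β-galactosidase, cloned between PstI and HindIII sites. The "stRBS" in the insert name presumably denotes a strong ribosome-binding site, but the record does not define it. L-rhamnose activates RhaS and RhaR to induce transcription, so β-galactosidase activity gives a quantitative, single-copy readout of promoter tightness and dynamic range.
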