Features (pLannotate 1.2.2; 23 found; start..end, strand, type, name):
    137..236     +  misc_feature   bom (fragment): basis of mobility region from pBR322
    242..310     -  CDS            lacZα (fragment): LacZα fragment of β-galactosidase; lacZ fragment
    382..580     -  mobile_element Tn7R (fragment): mini-Tn7 element (right end of the Tn7 transposon) Tn7
    584..608     -  misc_feature   MCS (fragment): pBluescript multiple cloning site
    629..723     +  terminator     lambda t0 terminator: transcription terminator from phage lambda
    733..762     +  CDS            CmR (fragment): chloramphenicol acetyltransferase confers resistance to chloramphenicol
    826..912     +  terminator     rrnB T1 terminator: Escherichia coli rrnB; transcription terminator T1 from the E. coli rrnB gene
    972..1005    +  protein_bind   FRT (minimal): supports FLP-mediated excision but not integration (Turan and Bode, 2011) FLP recombinase from the Saccharomyces cerevisiae 2μ plasmid
   1135..1668    -  CDS            GmR: gentamycin acetyltransferase; aacC1; confers resistance to gentamycin
   1857..1885    -  promoter       Pc promoter: intI1 (promoter lies within the coding sequence); class 1 integron promoter
   1926..1973    +  protein_bind   FRT: FLP-mediated recombination occurs in the 8-bp core sequence TCTAGAAA (Turan and Bode, 2011). FLP recombinase from the Saccharomyces cerevisiae 2μ plasmid
   2009..2113    +  CDS            rhaT (fragment): RHAT_ECOLI - Experimental evidence at protein level: Swiss-Prot protein existence level 1. Uptake of L-rhamnose across the boundary membrane with the concomitant transport of protons into the cell (symport system). Can also transport L-mannose and L-xylose, but at reduced rates. From Escherichia coli (strain K12).
   2113..2961    -  CDS            rhaR: transcriptional activator of rhaR and rhaS; E. coli rhaR; needed for rhamnose-dependent activation of the rhaB promoter
   3035..3871    -  CDS            rhaS: positive regulator of the rhaB promoter; E. coli rhaS; activated by L-rhamnose
   4017..4135    +  promoter       rhaB promoter: promoter of the E. coli rhaBAD operon, conferring tight induction with L-rhamnose and repression with D-glucose in the presence of RhaR and RhaS (Giacalone et al., 2006)
   4176..7250    +  CDS            lacZ: β-galactosidase; lacZ
   7289..7454    -  mobile_element Tn7L: mini-Tn7 element (left end of the Tn7 transposon) Tn7
   7487..7541    -  CDS            lacI (fragment): lac repressor; lacI; The lac repressor binds to the lac operator to inhibit transcription in E. coli. This inhibition can be relieved by adding lactose or isopropyl-β-D-thiogalactopyranoside (IPTG).
   7613..7721    -  oriT           oriT: incP origin of transfer
   7953..8541    -  rep_origin     ori: high-copy-number ColE1/pMB1/pBR322/pUC origin of replication
   8712..9572    -  CDS            AmpR: β-lactamase; bla; confers resistance to ampicillin, carbenicillin, and related antibiotics
   9573..9677    -  promoter       AmpR promoter: bla
   9772..35      +  CDS            rop (fragment) (across the origin): Rop protein, which maintains plasmids at low copy number; rop
>Addgene plasmid #110560 | pJM230 (pUC18T-miniTn7T-gm-rhaSR-PrhaBAD-stRBS-lacZ) | addgene full sequence | sequence record 210899 | Addgene NGS Result
TCGCGCGTTTCGGTGACGACGGTGAAAACCTCTGACACATGCAGCTCCCGGAGACGGTCACAGCTTGTCT
GTAAGCGGATGCCGGGAGCAGACAAGCCCGTCAGGGCGCGTCAGCGGGTGTTGGCGGGTGTCGGGGCTGG
CTTAACTATGCGGCATCAGAGCAGATTGTACTGAGAGTGCACCATATGCGGTGTGAAATACCGCACAGAT
GCGTAAGGAGAAAATACCGCATCAGGCGCCATTCGCCATTCAGGCTGCGCAACTGTTGGGAAGGGCGATC
GGTGCGGGCCTCTTCGCTATTACGCCAGCTAGAGGACCAGCCGCGTAACCTGGCAAAATCGGTTACGGTT
GAGTAATAAATGGATGCCCTGCGTAAGCAGGTGTGGGCGGACAATAAAGTCTTAAACTGAACAAAATAGA
TCTAAACTATGACAATAAAGTCTTAAACTAGACAGAATAGTTGTAAACTGAAATCAGTCCAGTTATGCTG
TGAAAAAGCATACTGGACTTTTGTTATGGCTAAAGCAAACTCTTCATTTTCTGAAGTGCAAATTGCCCGT
CGTATTAAAGAGGGGCGTGGGGTTCGAGGTCGACGGTATCGATAAGCTAGCTTAATTAGCTGAGCTTGGA
CTCCTGTTGATAGATCCAGTAATGACCTCAGAACTCCATCTGGATTTGTTCAGAACGCTCGGTTGCCGCC
GGGCGTTTTTTATTGGTGAGAATCCAAGCTAGACTGCGATGAGTGGCAGGGCGGGGCGTAATTTTTTTAA
GGCAGTTATTGGTGCCCTTAAACGCCTGGGGTAATGACTCTCTAGCTTGAGGCATCAAATAAAACGAAAG
GCTCAGTCGAAAGACTGGGCCTTTCGTTTTATCTGTTGTTTGTCGGTGAACGCTCTCCTGAGTAGGACAA
ATCCGCCGCTAGGAGCTTGCGGCCCGGACGATCGAATTGGGGATCTTGAAGTACCTATTCCGAAGTTCCT
ATTCTCTAGAAAGTATAGGAACTTCAGAGCGCTTTTGAAGCTGATGTGCTTAAAAACTTACTCAATGGAA
TTCTAGATCGAATTGGCCGCGGCGTTGTGACAATTTACCGAACAACTCCGCGGCCGGGAAGCCGATCTCG
GCTTGAACGAATTGTTAGGTGGCGGTACTTGGGTCGATATCAAAGTGCATCACTTCTTCCCGTATGCCCA
ACTTTGTATAGAGAGCCACTGCGGGATCGTCACCGTAATCTGCTTGCACGTAGATCACATAAGCACCAAG
CGCGTTGGCCTCATGCTTGAGGAGATTGATGAGCGCGGTGGCAATGCCCTGCCTCCGGTGCTCGCCGGAG
ACTGCGAGATCATAGATATAGATCTCACTACGCGGCTGCTCAAACTTGGGCAGAACGTAAGCCGCGAGAG
CGCCAACAACCGCTTCTTGGTCGAAGGCAGCAAGCGCGATGAATGTCTTACTACGGAGCAAGTTCCCGAG
GTAATCGGAGTCCGGCTGATGTTGGGAGTAGGTGGCTACGTCTCCGAACTCACGACCGAAAAGATCAAGA
GCAGCCCGCATGGATTTGACTTGGTCAGGGCCGAGCCTACATGTGCGAATGATGCCCATACTTGAGCCAC
CTAACTTTGTTTTAGGGCGACTGCCCTGCTGCGTAACATCGTTGCTGCTGCGTAACATCGTTGCTGCTCC
ATAACATCAAACATCGACCCACGGCGTAACGCGCTTGCTGCTTGGATGCCCGAGGCATAGACTGTACAAA
AAAACAGTCATAACAAGCCATGAAAACCGCCACTGCGCCGTTACCACCGCTGCGTTCGGTCAAGGTTCTG
GACCAGTTGCGTGAGCGCATACGCTACTTGCATTACAGTTTACGAACCGAACAGGCTTATGTCAATTCGA
TCCATTGCTGTTGACAAAGGGAATCAGGGGATCTTGAAGTTCCTATTCCGAAGTTCCTATTCTCTAGAAA
GTATAGGAACTTCAGAGCGCTTTTGAAGCTAATTCGATCATGCATGAGCTCAAAGAGTGGAACAATGCAG
GACGCCGTCCGGTAACGGTGTTGAGCCTCGGTTGTGTGGTGATTATTGTCGCCGCTAACATCGTCGGCAT
CGGCATGGCGAATTAATCTTTCTGCGAATTGAGATGACGCCACTGGCTGGGCGTCATCCCGGTTTCCCGG
GTAAACACCACCGAAAAATAGTTACTATCTTCAAAGCCACATTCGGTCGAAATATCACTGATTAACAGGC
GGCTATGCTGGAGAAGATATTGCGCATGACACACTCTGACCTGTCGCAGATATTGATTGATGGTCATTCC
AGTCTGCTGGCGAAATTGCTGACGCAAAACGCGCTCACTGCACGATGCCTCATCACAAAATTTATCCAGC
GCAAAGGGACTTTTCAGGCTAGCCGCCAGCCGGGTAATCAGCTTATCCAGCAACGTTTCGCTGGATGTTG
GCGGCAACGAATCACTGGTGTAACGATGGCGATTCAGCAACATCACCAACTGCCCGAACAGCAACTCAGC
CATTTCGTTAGCAAACGGCACATGCTGACTACTTTCATGCTCAAGCTGACCGATAACCTGCCGCGCCTGC
GCCATCCCCATGCTACCTAAGCGCCAGTGTGGTTGCCCTGCGCTGGCGTTAAATCCCGGAATCGCCCCCT
GCCAGTCAAGATTCAGCTTCAGACGCTCCGGGCAATAAATAATATTCTGCAAAACCAGATCGTTAACGGA
AGCGTAGGAGTGTTTATCGTCAGCATGAATGTAAAAGAGATCGCCACGGGTAATGCGATAAGGGCGATCG
TTGAGTACATGCAGGCCATTACCGCGCCAGACAATCACCAGCTCACAAAAATCATGTGTATGTTCAGCAA
AGACATCTTGCGGATAACGGTCAGCCACAGCGACTGCCTGCTGGTCGCTGGCAAAAAAATCATCTTTGAG
AAGTTTTAACTGATGCGCCACCGTGGCTACCTCGGCCAGAGAACGAAGTTGATTATTCGCAATATGGCGT
ACAAATACGTTGAGAAGATTCGCGTTATTGCAGAAAGCCATCCCGTCCCTGGCGAATATCACGCGGTGAC
CAGTTAAACTCTCGGCGAAAAAGCGTCGAAAAGTGGTTACTGTCGCTGAATCCACAGCGATAGGCGATGT
CAGTAACGCTGGCCTCGCTGTGGCGTAGCAGATGTCGGGCTTTCATCAGTCGCAGGCGGTTCAGGTATCG
CTGAGGCGTCAGTCCCGTTTGCTGCTTAAGCTGCCGATGTAGCGTACGCAGTGAAAGAGAAAATTGATCC
GCCACGGCATCCCAATTCACCTCATCGGCAAAATGGTCCTCCAGCCAGGCCAGAAGCAAGTTGAGACGTG
ATGCGCTGTTTTCCAGGTTCTCCTGCAAACTGCTTTTACGCAGCAAGAGCAGTAATTGCATAAACAAGAT
CTCGCGACTGGCGGTCGAGGGTAAATCATTTTCCCCTTCCTGCTGTTCCATCTGTGCAACCAGCTGTCGC
ACCTGCTGCAATACGCTGTGGTTAACGCGCCAGTGAGACGGATACTGCCCATCCAGCTCTTGTGGCAGCA
ACTGATTCAGCCCGGCGAGAAACTGAAATCGATCCGGCGAGCGATACAGCACATTGGTCAGACACAGATT
ATCGGTATGTTCATACAGATGCCGATCATGATCGCGTACGAAACAGACCGTGCCACCGGTGATGGTATAG
GGCTGCCCATTAAACACATGAATACCCGTGCCATGTTCGACAATCACAATTTCATGAAAATCATGATGAT
GTTCAGGAAAATCCGCCTGCGGGAGCCGGGGTTCTATCGCCACGGACGCGTTACCAGACGGAAAAAAATC
CACACTATGTAATACGGTCATACTGGCCTCCTGATGTCGTCAACACGGCGAAATAGTAATCACGAGGTCA
GGTTCTTACCTTAAATTTTCGACGGAAAACCACGTAAAAAACGTCGATTTTTCAAGATACAGCGTGAATT
TTCAGGAAATGCGGTGAGCATCACATCACCACAATTCAGCAAATTGTGAACATCATCACGTTCATCTTTC
CCTGGTTGCCAATGGCCCATTTTCCTGTCAGTAACGAGAAGGTCGCGAATTCAGGCGCTTTTTAGACTGG
TCGTAATGAAATTCAACTAGTGCTCTGCAGTAAGGAGGAACAGCTATGACCATGATTACGGATTCACTGG
CCGTCGTTTTACAACGTCGTGACTGGGAAAACCCTGGCGTTACCCAACTTAATCGCCTTGCAGCACATCC
CCCTTTCGCCAGCTGGCGTAATAGCGAAGAGGCCCGCACCGATCGCCCTTCCCAACAGTTGCGCAGCCTG
AATGGCGAATGGCGCTTTGCCTGGTTTCCGGCACCAGAAGCGGTGCCGGAAAGCTGGCTGGAGTGCGATC
TTCCTGAGGCCGATACTGTCGTCGTCCCCTCAAACTGGCAGATGCACGGTTACGATGCGCCCATCTACAC
CAACGTGACCTATCCCATTACGGTCAATCCGCCGTTTGTTCCCACGGAGAATCCGACGGGTTGTTACTCG
CTCACATTTAATGTTGATGAAAGCTGGCTACAGGAAGGCCAGACGCGAATTATTTTTGATGGCGTTAACT
CGGCGTTTCATCTGTGGTGCAACGGGCGCTGGGTCGGTTACGGCCAGGACAGTCGTTTGCCGTCTGAATT
TGACCTGAGCGCATTTTTACGCGCCGGAGAAAACCGCCTCGCGGTGATGGTGCTGCGCTGGAGTGACGGC
AGTTATCTGGAAGATCAGGATATGTGGCGGATGAGCGGCATTTTCCGTGACGTCTCGTTGCTGCATAAAC
CGACTACACAAATCAGCGATTTCCATGTTGCCACTCGCTTTAATGATGATTTCAGCCGCGCTGTACTGGA
GGCTGAAGTTCAGATGTGCGGCGAGTTGCGTGACTACCTACGGGTAACAGTTTCTTTATGGCAGGGTGAA
ACGCAGGTCGCCAGCGGCACCGCGCCTTTCGGCGGTGAAATTATCGATGAGCGTGGTGGTTATGCCGATC
GCGTCACACTACGTCTGAACGTCGAAAACCCGAAACTGTGGAGCGCCGAAATCCCGAATCTCTATCGTGC
GGTGGTTGAACTGCACACCGCCGACGGCACGCTGATTGAAGCAGAAGCCTGCGATGTCGGTTTCCGCGAG
GTGCGGATTGAAAATGGTCTGCTGCTGCTGAACGGCAAGCCGTTGCTGATTCGAGGCGTTAACCGTCACG
AGCATCATCCTCTGCATGGTCAGGTCATGGATGAGCAGACGATGGTGCAGGATATCCTGCTGATGAAGCA
GAACAACTTTAACGCCGTGCGCTGTTCGCATTATCCGAACCATCCGCTGTGGTACACGCTGTGCGACCGC
TACGGCCTGTATGTGGTGGATGAAGCCAATATTGAAACCCACGGCATGGTGCCAATGAATCGTCTGACCG
ATGATCCGCGCTGGCTACCGGCGATGAGCGAACGCGTAACGCGAATGGTGCAGCGCGATCGTAATCACCC
GAGTGTGATCATCTGGTCGCTGGGGAATGAATCAGGCCACGGCGCTAATCACGACGCGCTGTATCGCTGG
ATCAAATCTGTCGATCCTTCCCGCCCGGTGCAGTATGAAGGCGGCGGAGCCGACACCACGGCCACCGATA
TTATTTGCCCGATGTACGCGCGCGTGGATGAAGACCAGCCCTTCCCGGCTGTGCCGAAATGGTCCATCAA
AAAATGGCTTTCGCTACCTGGAGAGACGCGCCCGCTGATCCTTTGCGAATACGCCCACGCGATGGGTAAC
AGTCTTGGCGGTTTCGCTAAATACTGGCAGGCGTTTCGTCAGTATCCCCGTTTACAGGGCGGCTTCGTCT
GGGACTGGGTGGATCAGTCGCTGATTAAATATGATGAAAACGGCAACCCGTGGTCGGCTTACGGCGGTGA
TTTTGGCGATACGCCGAACGATCGCCAGTTCTGTATGAACGGTCTGGTCTTTGCCGACCGCACGCCGCAT
CCAGCGCTGACGGAAGCAAAACACCAGCAGCAGTTTTTCCAGTTCCGTTTATCCGGGCAAACCATCGAAG
TGACCAGCGAATACCTGTTCCGTCATAGCGATAACGAGCTCCTGCACTGGATGGTGGCGCTGGATGGTAA
GCCGCTGGCAAGCGGTGAAGTGCCTCTGGATGTCGCTCCACAAGGTAAACAGTTGATTGAACTGCCTGAA
CTACCGCAGCCGGAGAGCGCCGGGCAACTCTGGCTCACAGTACGCGTAGTGCAACCGAACGCGACCGCAT
GGTCAGAAGCCGGGCACATCAGCGCCTGGCAGCAGTGGCGTCTGGCGGAAAACCTCAGTGTGACGCTCCC
CGCCGCGTCCCACGCCATCCCGCATCTGACCACCAGCGAAATGGATTTTTGCATCGAGCTGGGTAATAAG
CGTTGGCAATTTAACCGCCAGTCAGGCTTTCTTTCACAGATGTGGATTGGCGATAAAAAACAACTGCTGA
CGCCGCTGCGCGATCAGTTCACCCGTGCACCGCTGGATAACGACATTGGCGTAAGTGAAGCGACCCGCAT
TGACCCTAACGCCTGGGTCGAACGCTGGAAGGCGGCGGGCCATTACCAGGCCGAAGCAGCGTTGTTGCAG
TGCACGGCAGATACACTTGCTGATGCGGTGCTGATTACGACCGCTCACGCGTGGCAGCATCAGGGGAAAA
CCTTATTTATCAGCCGGAAAACCTACCGGATTGATGGTAGTGGTCAAATGGCGATTACCGTTGATGTTGA
AGTGGCGAGCGATACACCGCATCCGGCGCGGATTGGCCTGAACTGCCAGCTGGCGCAGGTAGCAGAGCGG
GTAAACTGGCTCGGATTAGGGCCGCAAGAAAACTATCCCGACCGCCTTACTGCCGCCTGTTTTGACCGCT
GGGATCTGCCATTGTCAGACATGTATACCCCGTACGTCTTCCCGAGCGAAAACGGTCTGCGCTGCGGGAC
GCGCGAATTGAATTATGGCCCACACCAGTGGCGCGGCGACTTCCAGTTCAACATCAGCCGCTACAGTCAA
CAGCAACTGATGGAAACCAGCCATCGCCATCTGCTGCACGCGGAAGAAGGCACATGGCTGAATATCGACG
GTTTCCATATGGGGATTGGTGGCGACGACTCCTGGAGCCCGTCAGTATCGGCGGAATTACAGCTGAGCGC
CGGTCGCTACCATTACCAGTTGGTCTGGTGTCAAAAATAAAAGCTTGGGCCCGGTACCTCGCGAAGGCCT
TGCAGGCCAACCAGATAAGTGAAATCTAGTTCCAAACTATTTTGTCATTTTTAATTTTCGTATTAGCTTA
CGACGCTACACCCAGTTCCCATCTATTTTGTCACTCTTCCCTAAATAATCCTTAAAAACTCCATTTCCAC
CCCTCCCAGTTCCCAACTATTTTGTCCGCCCACAGCGGGGCATTTTTCTTCCTGTTATGTTTGGGCGCTG
CATTAATGAATCGGCCAACGCGCGGGGAGAGGCGGTTTGCGTATTGGGCGCTCTTCCGCTTCCTCGCTCA
CTGACCCGCTGCGCTCGGTCGTTCGGCTGCGGCGAGCGGTATCAGAGCTTATCGGCCAGCCTCGCAGAGC
AGGATTCCCGTTGAGCACCGCCAGGTGCGAATAAGGGACAGTGAAGAAGGAACACCCGCTCGCGGGTGGG
CCTACTTCACCTATCCTGCCCGGCTGACGCCGTTGGATACACCAAGGAAAGTCTACACGAACCCTTTGGC
AAAATCCTGTATATCGTGCGAAAAAGGATGGATATACCGAAAAAATCGCTATAATGACCCCGAAGCAGGG
TTATGCAGCGGAAAGTATACCTTAAGGAATCCCCTGATAACGCAGGAAAGAACATGTGAGCAAAAGGCCA
GCAAAAGGCCAGGAACCGTAAAAAGGCCGCGTTGCTGGCGTTTTTCCATAGGCTCCGCCCCCCTGACGAG
CATCACAAAAATCGACGCTCGAGTCAGAGGTGGCGAAACCCGACAGGACTATAAAGATACCAGGCGTTTC
CCCCTGGAAGCTCCCTCGTGCGCTCTCCTGTTCCGACCCTGCCGCTTACCGGATACCTGTCCGCCTTTCT
CCCTTCGGGAAGCGTGGCGCTTTCTCATAGCTCACGCTGTAGGTATCTCAGTTCGGTGTAGGTCGTTCGC
TCCAAGCTGGGCTGTGTGCACGAACCCCCCGTTCAGCCCGACCGCTGCGCCTTATCCGGTAACTATCGTC
TTGAGTCCAACCCGGTAAGACACGACTTATCGCCACTGGCAGCAGCCACTGGTAACAGGATTAGCAGAGC
GAGGTATGTAGGCGGTGCTACAGAGTTCTTGAAGTGGTGGCCTAACTACGGCTACACTAGAAGAACAGTA
TTTGGTATCTGCGCTCTGCTGAAGCCAGTTACCTTCGGAAAAAGAGTTGGTAGCTCTTGATCCGGCAAAC
AAACCACCGCTGGTAGCGGTGGTTTTTTTGTTTGCAAGCAGCAGATTACGCGCAGAAAAAAAGGATCTCA
AGAAGATCCTTTGATCTTTTCTACGGGGTCTGACGCTCAGTGGAACGAAAACTCACGTTAAGGGATTTTG
GTCATGAGATTATCAAAAAGGATCTTCACCTAGATCCTTTTAAATTAAAAATGAAGTTTTAAATCAATCT
AAAGTATATATGAGTAAACTTGGTCTGACAGTTACCAATGCTTAATCAGTGAGGCACCTATCTCAGCGAT
CTGTCTATTTCGTTCATCCATAGTTGCCTGACTCCCCGTCGTGTAGATAACTACGATACGGGAGGGCTTA
CCATCTGGCCCCAGTGCTGCAATGATACCGCGAGACCCACGCTCACCGGCTCCAGATTTATCAGCAATAA
ACCAGCCAGCCGGAAGGGCCGAGCGCAGAAGTGGTCCTGCAACTTTATCCGCCTCCATCCAGTCTATTAA
TTGTTGCCGGGAAGCTAGAGTAAGTAGTTCGCCAGTTAATAGTTTGCGCAACGTTGTTGCCATTGCTACA
GGCATCGTGGTGTCACGCTCGTCGTTTGGTATGGCTTCATTCAGCTCCGGTTCCCAACGATCAAGGCGAG
TTACATGATCCCCCATGTTGTGCAAAAAAGCGGTTAGCTCCTTCGGTCCTCCGATCGTTGTCAGAAGTAA
GTTGGCCGCAGTGTTATCACTCATGGTTATGGCAGCACTGCATAATTCTCTTACTGTCATGCCATCCGTA
AGATGCTTTTCTGTGACTGGTGAGTACTCAACCAAGTCATTCTGAGAATAGTGTATGCGGCGACCGAGTT
GCTCTTGCCCGGCGTCAATACGGGATAATACCGCGCCACATAGCAGAACTTTAAAAGTGCTCATCATTGG
AAAACGTTCTTCGGGGCGAAAACTCTCAAGGATCTTACCGCTGTTGAGATCCAGTTCGATGTAACCCACT
CGTGCACCCAACTGATCTTCAGCATCTTTTACTTTCACCAGCGTTTCTGGGTGAGCAAAAACAGGAAGGC
AAAATGCCGCAAAAAAGGGAATAAGGGCGACACGGAAATGTTGAATACTCATACTCTTCCTTTTTCAATA
TTATTGAAGCATTTATCAGGGTTATTGTCTCATGAGCGGATACATATTTGAATGTATTTAGAAAAATAAA
CAAATAGGGGTTCCGCGCACATTTCCCCGAAAAGTGCCACCTGACGTCTAAGAAACCATTATTATCATGA
CATTAACCTATAAAAATAGGCGTATCACGAGGCCCTTTCGTC
